>Addgene plasmid #164712 | pYPQ265 | addgene full sequence | sequence record 325473 | Addgene NGS Result
TGGACCAGCCAGGACAGAAATGCCTCGACTTCGCTGCTACCCAAGGTTGCCGGGTGACGCACACCGTGGA
AACGGATGAAGGCACGAACCCAGTGGACATAAGCCTGTTCGGTTCGTAAGCTGTAATGCAAGTAGCGTAT
GCGCTCACGCAACTGGTCCAGAACCTTGACCGAACGCAGCGGTGGTAACGGCGCAGTGGCGGTTTTCATG
GCTTGTTATGACTGTTTTTTTGGGGTACAGTCTATGCCTCGGGCATCCAAGCAGCAAGCGCGTTACGCCG
TGGGTCGATGTTTGATGTTATGGAGCAGCAACGATGTTACGCAGCAGGGCAGTCGCCCTAAAACAAAGTT
AAACATTATGAGGGAAGCGGTGATCGCCGAAGTATCGACTCAACTATCAGAGGTAGTTGGCGTCATCGAG
CGCCATCTCGAACCGACGTTGCTGGCCGTACATTTGTACGGCTCCGCAGTGGATGGCGGCCTGAAGCCAC
ACAGTGATATTGATTTGCTGGTTACGGTGACCGTAAGGCTTGATGAAACAACGCGGCGAGCTTTGATCAA
CGACCTTTTGGAAACTTCGGCTTCCCCTGGAGAGAGCGAGATTCTCCGCGCTGTAGAAGTCACCATTGTT
GTGCACGACGACATCATTCCGTGGCGTTATCCAGCTAAGCGCGAACTGCAATTTGGAGAATGGCAGCGCA
ATGACATTCTTGCAGGTATCTTCGAGCCAGCCACGATCGACATTGATCTGGCTATCTTGCTGACAAAAGC
AAGAGAACATAGCGTTGCCTTGGTAGGTCCAGCGGCGGAGGAACTCTTTGATCCGGTTCCTGAACAGGAT
CTATTTGAGGCGCTAAATGAAACCTTAACGCTATGGAACTCGCCGCCCGACTGGGCTGGCGATGAGCGAA
ATGTAGTGCTTACGTTGTCCCGCATTTGGTACAGCGCAGTAACCGGCAAAATCGCGCCGAAGGATGTCGC
TGCCGACTGGGCAATGGAGCGCCTGCCGGCCCAGTATCAGCCCGTCATACTTGAAGCTAGACAGGCTTAT
CTTGGACAAGAAGAAGATCGCTTGGCCTCGCGCGCAGATCAGTTGGAAGAATTTGTCCACTACGTGAAAG
GCGAGATCACCAAGGTAGTCGGCAAATAACCCTCGAGCCACCCATGACCAAAATCCCTTAACGTGAGTTA
CGCGTCGTTCCACTGAGCGTCAGACCCCGTAGAAAAGATCAAAGGATCTTCTTGAGATCCTTTTTTTCTG
CGCGTAATCTGCTGCTTGCAAACAAAAAAACCACCGCTACCAGCGGTGGTTTGTTTGCCGGATCAAGAGC
TACCAACTCTTTTTCCGAAGGTAACTGGCTTCAGCAGAGCGCAGATACCAAATACTGTTCTTCTAGTGTA
GCCGTAGTTAGGCCACCACTTCAAGAACTCTGTAGCACCGCCTACATACCTCGCTCTGCTAATCCTGTTA
CCAGTGGCTGCTGCCAGTGGCGATAAGTCGTGTCTTACCGGGTTGGACTCAAGACGATAGTTACCGGATA
AGGCGCAGCGGTCGGGCTGAACGGGGGGTTCGTGCACACAGCCCAGCTTGGAGCGAACGACCTACACCGA
ACTGAGATACCTACAGCGTGAGCTATGAGAAAGCGCCACGCTTCCCGAAGGGAGAAAGGCGGACAGGTAT
CCGGTAAGCGGCAGGGTCGGAACAGGAGAGCGCACGAGGGAGCTTCCAGGGGGAAACGCCTGGTATCTTT
ATAGTCCTGTCGGGTTTCGCCACCTCTGACTTGAGCGTCGATTTTTGTGATGCTCGTCAGGGGGGCGGAG
CCTATGGAAAAACGCCAGCAACGCGGCCTTTTTACGGTTCCTGGCCTTTTGCTGGCCTTTTGCTCACATG
TTCTTTCCTGCGTTATCCCCTGATTCTGTGGATAACCGTATTACCGCCTTTGAGTGAGCTGATACCGCTC
GCCGCAGCCGAACGACCGAGCGCAGCGAGTCAGTGAGCGAGGAAGCGGAAGAGCGCCCAATACGCAAACC
GCCTCTCCCCGCGCGTTGGCCGATTCATTAATGCAGCTGGCACGACAGGTTTCCCGACTGGAAAGCGGGC
AGTGAGCGCAACGCAATTAATACGCGTACCGCGAGCCAGGAAGAGTTTGTAGAAACGCAAAAAGGCCATC
CGTCAGGATGGCCTTCTGCTTAGTTTGATGCCTGGCAGTTTATGGCGGGCGTCCTGCCCGCCACCCTCCG
GGCCGTTGCTTCACAACGTTCAAATCCGCTCCCGGCGGATTTGTCCTACTCAGGAGAGCGTTCACCGACA
AACAACAGATAAAACGAAAGGCCCAGTCTTCCGACTGAGCCTTTCGTTTTATTTGATGCCTGGCAGTTCC
CTACTCTCGCGTTAACGCTTGCATGGATGTTTTCCCAGTCACGACGTTGTAAAACGACGGCCAGTCTTAA
GCTCGGGCCCCAAATAATGATTTTATTTTGACTGATAGTGACCTGTTCGTTGCAACAAATTGATGAGCAA
TGCTTTTTTATAATGCCAACTTTGTACAAAAAAGCAGGCTCCGAATTCGCCCTTCATGAGTTCTGAAACA
GGTCCAGTGGCTGTCGATCCGACTCTGAGGAGGCGCATCGAACCACACGAATTTGAGGTTTTTTTTGATC
CAAGAGAGCTTCGCAAGGAAACTTGTCTCCTGTATGAGATAAATTGGGGAGGAAGACATAGTATCTGGAG
ACACACAAGCCAGAACACCAATAAGCATGTCGAAGTTAACTTCATCGAAAAATTTACGACCGAACGCTAC
TTTTGTCCTAATACACGCTGCAGTATCACTTGGTTCCTTTCGTGGTCACCTTGCGGTGAATGTTCCAGAG
CAATTACGGAGTTTCTCTCGAGATATCCACACGTTACACTTTTCATTTACATAGCTCGGCTTTATCATCA
CGCAGATCCGAGAAATCGCCAGGGGCTGCGCGATCTGATTTCGTCCGGTGTCACCATTCAAATTATGACT
GAGCAGGAATCTGGATACTGCTGGCGCAACTTCGTGAACTACAGTCCGTCGAATGAAGCGCACTGGCCGA
GATATCCCCATCTCTGGGTGCGCTTGTATGTTTTGGAGCTTTATTGTATCATCTTGGGATTGCCACCTTG
TCTTAATATATTGCGCCGGAAACAACCGCAGCTCACTTTTTTCACCATTGCTCTGCAGTCTTGTCACTAC
CAACGCCTCCCCCCGCACATCCTGTGGGCCACAGGCCTTAAATCAGGTTCTGAGACCCCTGGCACAAGTG
AGTCAGCAACACCCGAGTCCACCATGGATTACAAGGACCACGACGGGGATTACAAGGACCACGACATTGA
TTACAAGGATGATGATGACAAGATGGCTCCGAAGAAGAAGAGGAAGGTTGGCATCCACGGGGTGCCAGCT
GCTGACAAGAAGTACTCGATCGGCCTCGCTATTGGGACTAACTCTGTTGGCTGGGCCGTGATCACCGACG
AGTACAAGGTGCCCTCAAAGAAGTTCAAGGTCCTGGGCAACACCGATCGGCATTCCATCAAGAAGAATCT
CATTGGCGCTCTCCTGTTCGACAGCGGCGAGACGGCTGAGGCTACGCGGCTCAAGCGCACCGCCCGCAGG
CGGTACACGCGCAGGAAGAATCGCATCTGCTACCTGCAGGAGATTTTCTCCAACGAGATGGCGAAGGTTG
ACGATTCTTTCTTCCACAGGCTGGAGGAGTCATTCCTCGTGGAGGAGGATAAGAAGCACGAGCGGCATCC
AATCTTCGGCAACATTGTCGACGAGGTTGCCTACCACGAGAAGTACCCTACGATCTACCATCTGCGGAAG
AAGCTCGTGGACTCCACAGATAAGGCGGACCTCCGCCTGATCTACCTCGCTCTGGCCCACATGATTAAGT
TCAGGGGCCATTTCCTGATCGAGGGGGATCTCAACCCGGACAATAGCGATGTTGACAAGCTGTTCATCCA
GCTCGTGCAGACGTACAACCAGCTCTTCGAGGAGAACCCCATTAATGCGTCAGGCGTCGACGCGAAGGCT
ATCCTGTCCGCTAGGCTCTCGAAGTCTCGGCGCCTCGAGAACCTGATCGCCCAGCTGCCGGGCGAGAAGA
AGAACGGCCTGTTCGGGAATCTCATTGCGCTCAGCCTGGGGCTCACGCCCAACTTCAAGTCGAATTTCGA
TCTCGCTGAGGACGCCAAGCTGCAGCTCTCCAAGGACACATACGACGATGACCTGGATAACCTCCTGGCC
CAGATCGGCGATCAGTACGCGGACCTGTTCCTCGCTGCCAAGAATCTGTCGGACGCCATCCTCCTGTCTG
ATATTCTCAGGGTGAACACCGAGATTACGAAGGCTCCGCTCTCAGCCTCCATGATCAAGCGCTACGACGA
GCACCATCAGGATCTGACCCTCCTGAAGGCGCTGGTCAGGCAGCAGCTCCCCGAGAAGTACAAGGAGATC
TTCTTCGATCAGTCGAAGAACGGCTACGCTGGGTACATTGACGGCGGGGCCTCTCAGGAGGAGTTCTACA
AGTTCATCAAGCCGATTCTGGAGAAGATGGACGGCACGGAGGAGCTGCTGGTGAAGCTCAATCGCGAGGA
CCTCCTGAGGAAGCAGCGGACATTCGATAACGGCAGCATCCCACACCAGATTCATCTCGGGGAGCTGCAC
GCTATCCTGAGGAGGCAGGAGGACTTCTACCCTTTCCTCAAGGATAACCGCGAGAAGATCGAGAAGATTC
TGACTTTCAGGATCCCGTACTACGTCGGCCCACTCGCTAGGGGCAACTCCCGCTTCGCTTGGATGACCCG
CAAGTCAGAGGAGACGATCACGCCGTGGAACTTCGAGGAGGTGGTCGACAAGGGCGCTAGCGCTCAGTCG
TTCATCGAGAGGATGACGAATTTCGACAAGAACCTGCCAAATGAGAAGGTGCTCCCTAAGCACTCGCTCC
TGTACGAGTACTTCACAGTCTACAACGAGCTGACTAAGGTGAAGTATGTGACCGAGGGCATGAGGAAGCC
GGCTTTCCTGTCTGGGGAGCAGAAGAAGGCCATCGTGGACCTCCTGTTCAAGACCAACCGGAAGGTCACG
GTTAAGCAGCTCAAGGAGGACTACTTCAAGAAGATTGAGTGCTTCGATTCGGTCGAGATCTCTGGCGTTG
AGGACCGCTTCAACGCCTCCCTGGGGACCTACCACGATCTCCTGAAGATCATTAAGGATAAGGACTTCCT
GGACAACGAGGAGAATGAGGATATCCTCGAGGACATTGTGCTGACACTCACTCTGTTCGAGGACCGGGAG
ATGATCGAGGAGCGCCTGAAGACTTACGCCCATCTCTTCGATGACAAGGTCATGAAGCAGCTCAAGAGGA
GGAGGTACACCGGCTGGGGGAGGCTGAGCAGGAAGCTCATCAACGGCATTCGGGACAAGCAGTCCGGGAA
GACGATCCTCGACTTCCTGAAGAGCGATGGCTTCGCGAACCGCAATTTCATGCAGCTGATTCACGATGAC
AGCCTCACATTCAAGGAGGATATCCAGAAGGCTCAGGTGAGCGGCCAGGGGGACTCGCTGCACGAGCATA
TCGCGAACCTCGCTGGCTCGCCAGCTATCAAGAAGGGGATTCTGCAGACCGTGAAGGTTGTGGACGAGCT
GGTGAAGGTCATGGGCAGGCACAAGCCTGAGAACATCGTCATTGAGATGGCCCGGGAGAATCAGACCACG
CAGAAGGGCCAGAAGAACTCACGCGAGAGGATGAAGAGGATCGAGGAGGGCATTAAGGAGCTGGGGTCCC
AGATCCTCAAGGAGCACCCGGTGGAGAACACGCAGCTGCAGAATGAGAAGCTCTACCTGTACTACCTCCA
GAATGGCCGCGATATGTATGTGGACCAGGAGCTGGATATTAACAGGCTCAGCGATTACGACGTCGATCAT
ATCGTTCCACAGTCATTCCTGAAGGATGACTCCATTGACAACAAGGTCCTCACCAGGTCGGACAAGAACC
GGGGCAAGTCTGATAATGTTCCTTCAGAGGAGGTCGTTAAGAAGATGAAGAACTACTGGCGCCAGCTCCT
GAATGCCAAGCTGATCACGCAGCGGAAGTTCGATAACCTCACAAAGGCTGAGAGGGGCGGGCTCTCTGAG
CTGGACAAGGCGGGCTTCATCAAGAGGCAGCTGGTCGAGACACGGCAGATCACTAAGCACGTTGCGCAGA
TTCTCGACTCACGGATGAACACTAAGTACGATGAGAATGACAAGCTGATCCGCGAGGTGAAGGTCATCAC
CCTGAAGTCAAAGCTCGTCTCCGACTTCAGGAAGGATTTCCAGTTCTACAAGGTTCGGGAGATCAACAAT
TACCACCATGCCCATGACGCGTACCTGAACGCGGTGGTCGGCACAGCTCTGATCAAGAAGTACCCAAAGC
TCGAGAGCGAGTTCGTGTACGGGGACTACAAGGTTTACGATGTGAGGAAGATGATCGCCAAGTCGGAGCA
GGAGATTGGCAAGGCTACCGCCAAGTACTTCTTCTACTCTAACATTATGAATTTCTTCAAGACAGAGATC
ACTCTGGCCAATGGCGAGATCCGGAAGCGCCCCCTCATCGAGACGAACGGCGAGACGGGGGAGATCGTGT
GGGACAAGGGCAGGGATTTCGCGACCGTCAGGAAGGTTCTCTCCATGCCACAAGTGAATATCGTCAAGAA
GACAGAGGTCCAGACTGGCGGGTTCTCTAAGGAGTCAATTCTGCCTAAGCGGAACAGCGACAAGCTCATC
GCCCGCAAGAAGGACTGGGATCCGAAGAAGTACGGCGGGTTCGACAGCCCCACTGTGGCCTACTCGGTCC
TGGTTGTGGCGAAGGTTGAGAAGGGCAAGTCCAAGAAGCTCAAGAGCGTGAAGGAGCTGCTGGGGATCAC
GATTATGGAGCGCTCCAGCTTCGAGAAGAACCCGATCGATTTCCTGGAGGCGAAGGGCTACAAGGAGGTG
AAGAAGGACCTGATCATTAAGCTCCCCAAGTACTCACTCTTCGAGCTGGAGAACGGCAGGAAGCGGATGC
TGGCTTCCGCTGGCGAGCTGCAGAAGGGGAACGAGCTGGCTCTGCCGTCCAAGTATGTGAACTTCCTCTA
CCTGGCCTCCCACTACGAGAAGCTCAAGGGCAGCCCCGAGGACAACGAGCAGAAGCAGCTGTTCGTCGAG
CAGCACAAGCATTACCTCGACGAGATCATTGAGCAGATTTCCGAGTTCTCCAAGCGCGTGATCCTGGCCG
ACGCGAATCTGGATAAGGTCCTCTCCGCGTACAACAAGCACCGCGACAAGCCAATCAGGGAGCAGGCTGA
GAATATCATTCATCTCTTCACCCTGACGAACCTCGGCGCCCCTGCTGCTTTCAAGTACTTCGACACAACT
ATCGATCGCAAGAGGTACACAAGCACTAAGGAGGTCCTGGACGCGACCCTCATCCACCAGTCGATTACCG
GCCTCTACGAGACGCGCATCGACCTGTCTCAGCTCGGGGGCGACAAGCGGCCAGCGGCGACGAAGAAGGC
GGGGCAGGCGAAGAAGAAGAAGGGAGACGGATCAGGCGGGTCAACAAACCTCAGTGACATCATAGAGAAG
GAAACTGGTAAGCAACTGGTTATTCAAGAGAGCATTCTGATGCTCCCTGAGGAAGTCGAGGAAGTTATAG
GAAACAAGCCTGAGAGCGATATACTCGTGCATACGGCGTATGACGAGAGCACGGATGAAAATGTGATGCT
CTTGACCAGCGATGCGCCAGAATATAAACCCTGGGCACTGGTTATTCAGGACTCTAACGGGGAAAATAAA
ATCAAGATGCTCTCAGGTGGCTCCCCAAAGAAGAAACGCAAGGTTTAGTGGCGGCCGCCGACGTCCGATC
GTTCAAACATTTGGCAATAAAGTTTCTTAAGATTGAATCCTGTTGCCGGTCTTGCGATGATTATCATATA
ATTTCTGTTGAATTACGTTAAGCATGTAATAATTAACATGTAATGCATGACGTTATTTATGAGATGGGTT
TTTATGATTAGAGTCCCGCAATTATACATTTAATACGCGATAGAAAACAAAATATAGCGCGCAAACTAGG
ATAAATTATCGCGCGCGGTGTCATCTATGTTACTAGATCGGGAATTGATCCCCCCTCGACAGCTTCCGGA
AAGGGCGAATTCGCAACTTTGTATACAAAAGTTGAACGAGAAACGTAAAATGATATAAATATCAATATAT
TAAATTAGATTTTGCATAAAAAACAGACTACATAATACTGTAAAACACAACATATCCAGTCACTATGCCA
TCCAGCTGATATCCCCTATAGTGAGTCGTATTACATGGTCATAGCTGTTTCCTGGCAGCTCTGGCCCGTG
TCTCAAAATCTCTGATGTTACATTGCACAAGATAAAAATATATCATCATGCCTCCTC
Features (pLannotate 1.2.2; 16 found; start..end, strand, type, name):
     96..119     +  promoter       Pc promoter (fragment): intI1 (promoter lies within the coding sequence); class 1 integron promoter
    295..351     +  CDS            GmR (fragment): gentamycin acetyltransferase; aacC1; confers resistance to gentamycin
    358..1149    +  CDS            SmR: aminoglycoside adenylyltransferase (Murphy, 1985); aadA; confers resistance to spectinomycin and streptomycin
   1242..1830    +  rep_origin     ori: high-copy-number ColE1/pMB1/pBR322/pUC origin of replication
   2013..2105    +  CDS            lacI (fragment): lac repressor; lacI; The lac repressor binds to the lac operator to inhibit transcription in E. coli. This inhibition can be relieved by adding lactose or isopropyl-β-D-thiogalactopyranoside (IPTG).
   2160..2187    -  terminator     rrnB T2 terminator: transcription terminator T2 from the E. coli rrnB gene
   2319..2362    +  terminator     rrnB T1 terminator: Escherichia coli rrnB; transcription terminator T1 from the E. coli rrnB gene
   2409..2445    -  CDS            lacZα (fragment): LacZα fragment of β-galactosidase; lacZ fragment
   2461..2560    +  protein_bind   attL1: mutant version of attL; recombination site for the Gateway® LR reaction LR Clonase™
   2576..3262    +  CDS            Apobec1: ABEC1_RAT - Experimental evidence at protein level: Swiss-Prot protein existence level 1. Catalytic component of the apolipoprotein B mRNA editing enzyme complex which is responsible for the postranscriptional editing of a CAA codon for Gln to a UAA codon for stop in the APOB mRNA. May also play a role in the epigenetic regulation of gene expression by participating in DNA demethylation. From Rattus norvegicus (Rat).
   3359..3378    +  CDS            2xFLAG (fragment): two tandem FLAG® epitope tags
   3434..7534    +  CDS            cas9: CAS9_STRP1 - Also known as csn1 From Streptococcus pyogenes serotype M1.
   7604..7852    +  CDS            UGI: UNGI_BPPB2 - Experimental evidence at protein level: Swiss-Prot protein existence level 1. This protein binds specifically and reversibly to the host uracil-DNA glycosylase, preventing removal of uracil residues from PBS2 DNA by the host uracil-excision repair system. From Bacillus phage PBS2 (Bacteriophage PBS2).
   7907..8159    +  terminator     NOS terminator: nopaline synthase terminator and poly(A) signal
   8204..8327    +  protein_bind   attR5: mutant version of attR; recombination site for the Gateway® LR reaction LR Clonase™
   8345..8363    -  promoter       T7 promoter: promoter for bacteriophage T7 RNA polymerase
