[The description below was written by a language model from this plasmid's Addgene catalogue record and pLannotate feature annotations shown in this document.]
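Description:
pYPQ265 is an 8,457 bp Gateway entry clone built on the pYPQ255 backbone and intended for assembling plant cytosine base editor (C-to-T) expression vectors. It is maintained in E. coli as a high-copy plasmid through a ColE1/pUC-type origin and is selected with spectinomycin via the aadA (SmR) aminoglycoside adenylyltransferase gene. The annotation also picks up backbone remnants with no evident functional role here: fragments of a class 1 integron Pc promoter, a gentamicin acetyltransferase gene, lacI and lacZα, together with rrnB T1 and T2 terminators that insulate the cloning region, and a T7 promoter lying outside the attR5 site in reverse orientation.

The payload sits between attL1 and attR5 recombination sites and encodes the rAPOBEC1-CBE_V01 fusion, rAPOBEC1-zCas9(D10A)-UGI. Rat APOBEC1 cytidine deaminase is at the N-terminus, followed by a linker region in which a partial FLAG-tag match is annotated, then Streptococcus pyogenes Cas9 in the D10A nickase form, and finally the uracil DNA glycosylase inhibitor from phage PBS2. In this architecture the guide-directed nickase exposes single-stranded target DNA for cytosine deamination to uracil, UGI blocks uracil excision so that the edit is retained, and nicking of the non-edited strand biases repair toward a C-to-T outcome. A NOS terminator and polyadenylation signal follows the coding sequence, but no plant promoter is annotated within the att-flanked cassette. The promoter is presumably supplied by the destination vector after a multisite LR reaction, in which the attL1/attR5 pairing allows combination with a second entry clone; the record does not state the partner, though it would typically be a guide RNA cassette.
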