Addgene plasmid #164712: pYPQ265
Purpose: Gateway entry clone (attL1 & attR5) rAPOBEC1-CBE_V01 for C-T base editing
Depositing lab: Yiping Qi. Depositing organization: University of Maryland, College Park. Publication: Improved plant cytosine base editors with high editing activity, purity, and specificity. Ren Q, Sretenovic S, Liu G, Zhong Z, Wang J, Huang L, Tang X, Guo Y, Liu L, Wu Y, Zhou J, Zhao Y, Yang H, He Y, Liu S, Yin D, Mayorga R, Zheng X, Zhang T, Qi Y, Zhang Y. Plant Biotechnol J. 2021 May 27. doi: 10.1111/pbi.13635. PubMed 34042262.
Backbone
  Vector backbone: pYPQ255
  Total vector size (bp): 8457
  Vector type: Plant Expression, CRISPR ; Gateway compatible rAPOBEC1-CBE_V01 entry clone
Growth in bacteria
  Bacterial resistance: Spectinomycin, 50 μg/mL
  Growth temperature: 37°C
  Growth strain: DH5alpha
  Copy number: High Copy
Gene/Insert
  Gene/Insert name: rAPOBEC1-zCas9(D10A)-UGI
Terms and licenses: Academic/Nonprofit Terms; Industry Terms: Not Available to Industry
How to cite: pYPQ265 was a gift from Yiping Qi (Addgene plasmid # 164712 ; http://n2t.net/addgene:164712 ; RRID:Addgene_164712)
